>Addgene plasmid #81238 | pRS314-U6-A34G/A35G/G96C/A97C | addgene full sequence | sequence record 166119 | Addgene assembled full plasmid sequence
GACGAAAGGGCCTCGTGATACGCCTATTTTTATAGGTTAATGTCATGATAATAATGGTTTCTTAGACGGA
TCGCTTGCCTGTAACTTACACGCGCCTCGTATCTTTTAATGATGGAATAATTTGGGAATTTACTCTGTGT
TTATTTATTTTTATGTTTTGTATTTGGATTTTAGAAAGTAAATAAAGAAGGTAGAAGAGTTACGGAATGA
AGAAAAAAAAATAAACAAAGGTTTAAAAAATTTCAACAAAAAGCGTACTTTACATATATATTTATTAGAC
AAGAAAAGCAGATTAAATAGATATACATTCGATTAACGATAAGTAAAATGTAAAATCACAGGATTTTCGT
GTGTGGTCTTCTACACAGACAAGATGAAACAATTCGGCATTAATACCTGAGAGCAGGAAGAGCAAGATAA
AAGGTAGTATTTGTTGGCGATCCCCCTAGAGTCTTTTACATCTTCGGAAAACAAAAACTATTTTTTCTTT
AATTTCTTTTTTTACTTTCTATTTTTAATTTATATATTTATATTAAAAAATTTAAATTATAATTATTTTT
ATAGCACGTGATGAAAAGGACCCAGGTGGCACTTTTCGGGGAAATGTGCGCGGAACCCCTATTTGTTTAT
TTTTCTAAATACATTCAAATATGTATCCGCTCATGAGACAATAACCCTGATAAATGCTTCAATAATATTG
AAAAAGGAAGAGTATGAGTATTCAACATTTCCGTGTCGCCCTTATTCCCTTTTTTGCGGCATTTTGCCTT
CCTGTTTTTGCTCACCCAGAAACGCTGGTGAAAGTAAAAGATGCTGAAGATCAGTTGGGTGCACGAGTGG
GTTACATCGAACTGGATCTCAACAGCGGTAAGATCCTTGAGAGTTTTCGCCCCGAAGAACGTTTTCCAAT
GATGAGCACTTTTAAAGTTCTGCTATGTGGCGCGGTATTATCCCGTATTGACGCCGGGCAAGAGCAACTC
GGTCGCCGCATACACTATTCTCAGAATGACTTGGTTGAGTACTCACCAGTCACAGAAAAGCATCTTACGG
ATGGCATGACAGTAAGAGAATTATGCAGTGCTGCCATAACCATGAGTGATAACACTGCGGCCAACTTACT
TCTGACAACGATCGGAGGACCGAAGGAGCTAACCGCTTTTTTTCACAACATGGGGGATCATGTAACTCGC
CTTGATCGTTGGGAACCGGAGCTGAATGAAGCCATACCAAACGACGAGCGTGACACCACGATGCCTGTAG
CAATGGCAACAACGTTGCGCAAACTATTAACTGGCGAACTACTTACTCTAGCTTCCCGGCAACAATTAAT
AGACTGGATGGAGGCGGATAAAGTTGCAGGACCACTTCTGCGCTCGGCCCTTCCGGCTGGCTGGTTTATT
GCTGATAAATCTGGAGCCGGTGAGCGTGGGTCTCGCGGTATCATTGCAGCACTGGGGCCAGATGGTAAGC
CCTCCCGTATCGTAGTTATCTACACGACGGGCAGTCAGGCAACTATGGATGAACGAAATAGACAGATCGC
TGAGATAGGTGCCTCACTGATTAAGCATTGGTAACTGTCAGACCAAGTTTACTCATATATACTTTAGATT
GATTTAAAACTTCATTTTTAATTTAAAAGGATCTAGGTGAAGATCCTTTTTGATAATCTCATGACCAAAA
TCCCTTAACGTGAGTTTTCGTTCCACTGAGCGTCAGACCCCGTAGAAAAGATCAAAGGATCTTCTTGAGA
TCCTTTTTTTCTGCGCGTAATCTGCTGCTTGCAAACAAAAAAACCACCGCTACCAGCGGTGGTTTGTTTG
CCGGATCAAGAGCTACCAACTCTTTTTCCGAAGGTAACTGGCTTCAGCAGAGCGCAGATACCAAATACTG
TCCTTCTAGTGTAGCCGTAGTTAGGCCACCACTTCAAGAACTCTGTAGCACCGCCTACATACCTCGCTCT
GCTAATCCTGTTACCAGTGGCTGCTGCCAGTGGCGATAAGTCGTGTCTTACCGGGTTGGACTCAAGACGA
TAGTTACCGGATAAGGCGCAGCGGTCGGGCTGAACGGGGGGTTCGTGCACACAGCCCAGCTTGGAGCGAA
CGACCTACACCGAACTGAGATACCTACAGCGTGAGCATTGAGAAAGCGCCACGCTTCCCGAAGGGAGAAA
GGCGGACAGGTATCCGGTAAGCGGCAGGGTCGGAACAGGAGAGCGCACGAGGGAGCTTCCAGGGGGGAAC
GCCTGGTATCTTTATAGTCCTGTCGGGTTTCGCCACCTCTGACTTGAGCGTCGATTTTTGTGATGCTCGT
CAGGGGGGCCGAGCCTATGGAAAAACGCCAGCAACGCGGCCTTTTTACGGTTCCTGGCCTTTTGCTGGCC
TTTTGCTCACATGTTCTTTCCTGCGTTATCCCCTGATTCTGTGGATAACCGTATTACCGCCTTTGAGTGA
GCTGATACCGCTCGCCGCAGCCGAACGACCGAGCGCAGCGAGTCAGTGAGCGAGGAAGCGGAAGAGCGCC
CAATACGCAAACCGCCTCTCCCCGCGCGTTGGCCGATTCATTAATGCAGCTGGCACGACAGGTTTCCCGA
CTGGAAAGCGGGCAGTGAGCGCAACGCAATTAATGTGAGTTAGCTCACTCATTAGGCACCCCAGGCTTTA
CACTTTATGCTTCCGGCTCGTATGTTGTGTGGAATTGTGAGCGGATAACAATTTCACACAGGAAACAGCT
ATGACCATGATTACGCCAAGCTCGAAATTAACCCTCACTAAAGGGAACAAAAGCTGGTACCGGGCCCCCC
CTCGAGGTCGACGGTATCGATAAGCTTGATATCGAATTCTTCGGCTACTATAAATAAATGTTTTTTTCGC
AACTATGTGTTCGCGAAGTAACCCTTCGTGGACATTTGGTCGGTTTGAAACAATACAGAGATGATCAGCA
GTTCCCCTGCATAAGGATGAACCGTTTTACAAACCGATTTATTTCGTTTTTTTTTATCATCGAGTGAAGT
ATCGTGACTTGTACATTTGAAGATACCCAGCGTACAGCAGTGTATCTTTATCTTCCTGTATGATATAGAT
AACTAACATCTCGAATAGAAAATTGTCTCGCGTTCGAACCTAAGCCTTTGCTATCGGATCCACTAGTTCT
AGAGCGGCCGCCACCGCGGTGGAGCTCCAATTCGCCCTATAGTGAGTCGTATTACAATTCACTGGCCGTC
GTTTTACAACGTCGTGACTGGGAAAACCCTGGCGTTACCCAACTTAATCGCCTTGCAGCACATCCCCCTT
TCGCCAGCTGGCGTAATAGCGAAGAGGCCCGCACCGATCGCCCTTCCCAACAGTTGCGCAGCCTGAATGG
CGAATGG
[124 nt withheld, positions 3368-3491]
C
[91 nt withheld, positions 3493-3583]
A
[49 nt withheld, positions 3585-3633]
CCTTTGACGTTGGAGTCCACGTTCTTT
[37 nt withheld, positions 3661-3697]
ACCCTATCTCGGTCTATTCTTTTGATTTATAAGGGATTTTGCCGATTTCGGCCTATTGGTTAAAAAATGA
GCTGATTTAACAAAAATTTAACGCGAATTTTAACAAAATATTAACGTTTACAATTTCCTGATGCGGTATT
TTCTCCTTACGCATCTGTGCGGTATTTCACACCGCAGGCAAGTGCACAAACAATACTTAAATAAATACTA
CTCAGTAATAACCTATTTCTTAGCATTTTTGACGAAATTTGCTATTTTGTTAGAGTCTTTTACACCATTT
GTCTCCACACCTCCGCTTACATCAACACCAATAACGCCATTTAATCTAAGCGCATCACCAACATTTTCTG
GCGTCAGTCCACCAGCTAACATAAAATGTAAGCTTTCGGGGCTCTCTTGCCTTCCAACCCAGTCAGAAAT
CGAGTTCCAATCCAAAAGTTCACCTGTCCCACCTGCTTCTGAATCAAACAAGGGAATAAACGAATGAGGT
TTCTGTGAAGCTGCACTGAGTAGTATGTTGCAGTCTTTTGGAAATACGAGTCTTTTAATAACTGGCAAAC
CGAGGAACTCTTGGTATTCTTGCCACGACTCATCTCCATGCAGTTGGACGATATCAATGCCGTAATCATT
GACCAGAGCCAAAACATCCTCCTTAGGTTGATTACGAAACACGCCAACCAAGTATTTCGGAGTGCCTGAA
CTATTTTTATATGCTTTTACAAGACTTGAAATTTTCCTTGCAATAACCGGGTCAATTGTTCTCTTTCTAT
TGGGCACACATATAATACCCAGCAAGTCAGCATCGGAATCTAGAGCACATTCTGCGGCCTCTGTGCTCTG
CAAGCCGCAAACTTTCACCAATGGACCAGAACTACCTGTGAAATTAATAACAGACATACTCCAAGCTGCC
TTTGTGTGCTTAATCACGTATACTCACGTGCTCAATAGTCACCAATGCCCTCCCTCTTGGCCCTCTCCTT
TTCTTTTTTCGACCGAATTAATTCTTAATCGGCAAAAAAAGAAAAGCTCCGGATCAAGATTGTACGTAAG
GTGACAAGCTATTTTTCAATAAAGAATATCTTCCACTACTGCCATCTGGCGTCATAACTGCAAAGTACAC
ATATATTACGATGCTGTTCTATTAAATGCTTCCTATATTATATATATAGTAATGTCGTGATCTATGGTGC
ACTCTCAGTACAATCTGCTCTGATGCCGCATAGTTAAGCCAGCCCCGACACCCGCCAACACCCGCTGACG
CGCCCTGACGGGCTTGTCTGCTCCCGGCATCCGCTTACAGACAAGCTGTGACCGTCTCCGGGAGCTGCAT
GTGTCAGAGGTTTTCACCGTCATCACCGAAACGCGCGA
Features (pLannotate 1.2.2; 20 found; start..end, strand, type, name):
     69..572     -  misc_feature   CEN/ARS: S. cerevisiae CEN6 centromere fused to an autonomously replicating sequence
    609..713     +  promoter       AmpR promoter: bla
    714..1574    +  CDS            AmpR: β-lactamase; bla; confers resistance to ampicillin, carbenicillin, and related antibiotics
   1745..2333    +  rep_origin     ori: high-copy-number ColE1/pMB1/pBR322/pUC origin of replication
   2516..2608    +  CDS            lacI (fragment): lac repressor; lacI; The lac repressor binds to the lac operator to inhibit transcription in E. coli. This inhibition can be relieved by adding lactose or isopropyl-β-D-thiogalactopyranoside (IPTG).
   2621..2642    +  protein_bind   CAP binding site: CAP binding activates transcription in the presence of cAMP. E. coli catabolite activator protein
   2657..2687    +  promoter       lac promoter: promoter for the E. coli lac operon
   2695..2711    +  protein_bind   lac operator: The lac repressor binds to the lac operator to inhibit transcription in E. coli. This inhibition can be relieved by adding lactose or isopropyl-β-D-thiogalactopyranoside (IPTG). lac repressor encoded by lacI
   2756..2774    +  promoter       T3 promoter: promoter for bacteriophage T3 RNA polymerase
   2786..2839    -  misc_feature   MCS (fragment): pBluescript multiple cloning site
   2878..2990    +  ncRNA          U6: Accession: RF00026 - U6 spliceosomal RNA
   3136..3177    -  misc_feature   MCS (fragment): pBluescript multiple cloning site
   3186..3204    -  promoter       T7 promoter: promoter for bacteriophage T7 RNA polymerase
   3207..3364    +  CDS            lacZα (fragment): LacZα fragment of β-galactosidase; lacZ fragment
   3368..3823    +  rep_origin     f1 ori (sequence partly withheld): f1 bacteriophage origin of replication; arrow indicates direction of (+) strand synthesis
   3824..3873    -  misc_feature   bom (fragment): basis of mobility region from pBR322
   3920..4594    -  CDS            TRP1: phosphoribosylanthranilate isomerase, required for tryptophan biosynthesis; S. cerevisiae TRP1; yeast auxotrophic marker
   4595..4742    -  promoter       TRP1 promoter: S. cerevisiae TRP1
   4880..4929    -  misc_feature   bom (fragment): basis of mobility region from pBR322
   5031..1       -  CDS            rop (fragment) (across the origin): Rop protein, which maintains plasmids at low copy number; rop
