[The description below was written by a language model from this plasmid's Addgene catalogue record and pLannotate feature annotations shown in this document.]
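Description:
pRS314-U6-A34G/A35G/G96C/A97C is a yeast–E. coli shuttle plasmid built on the pRS314 centromeric backbone and carrying a mutant allele of the Saccharomyces cerevisiae U6 spliceosomal snRNA gene (SNR6). In yeast, the CEN6 centromere fused to an autonomously replicating sequence gives stable, low-copy maintenance, and the TRP1 gene with its own promoter allows selection in trp1 auxotrophic strains. In bacteria the plasmid replicates from a high-copy ColE1/pUC-type origin and is selected with ampicillin through the β-lactamase (AmpR) cassette. An f1 origin is also present, along with the usual pBluescript-derived remnants: lac promoter/operator, lacZα fragment, and flanking T3 and T7 promoters.

The insert, listed as about 300 bp, was cloned between the EcoRI and BamHI sites of the polylinker, splitting the annotated multiple cloning site into two fragments. The feature table identifies a U6 ncRNA of roughly 113 nt within this region. No separate yeast promoter is annotated, and the record does not state what drives U6 transcription. The surrounding unannotated insert sequence may be native SNR6 flanking DNA, but that is not specified. The U6 sequence carries four substitutions, A34G, A35G, G96C and A97C, described as a telestem mutant (alternative name U6-bulge).

The stated purpose is in vivo study of this U6 variant in yeast, and the associated work concerns unwinding of the U4/U6 RNA duplex. The assembled sequence is 5,065 nt, somewhat larger than the approximate 4,800 bp total given in the catalogue fields.
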