Addgene plasmid #81238: pRS314-U6-A34G/A35G/G96C/A97C
Purpose: U6 telestem mutant (A34G/A35G/G96C/A97C) for in vivo studies
Depositing lab: Aaron Hoskins. Depositing organization: University of Wisconsin, Madison. Publication: A multi-step model for facilitated unwinding of the yeast U4/U6 RNA duplex. Rodgers ML, Didychuk AL, Butcher SE, Brow DA, Hoskins AA. Nucleic Acids Res. 2016 Dec 15;44(22):10912-10928. doi: 10.1093/nar/gkw686. Epub 2016 Aug 2. PubMed 27484481.
Backbone
  Vector backbone: pRS314
  Backbone size w/o insert (bp): 4500
  Total vector size (bp): 4800
  Vector type: Yeast Expression
  Selectable markers: TRP1
Growth in bacteria
  Bacterial resistance: Ampicillin, 100 μg/mL
  Growth temperature: 37°C
  Growth strain: DH5alpha
  Copy number: Unknown
Gene/Insert
  Gene/Insert name: U6 RNA with A34G/A35G/G96C/A97C mutation (alt name: U6-bulge)
  Species: S. cerevisiae (budding yeast)
  Insert size (bp): 300
  Mutation: U6 telestem mutant (A34G/A35G/G96C/A97C)
  GenBank ID: NR_132206.1
  Entrez Gene: snR6 (a.k.a. snR6)
  Cloning method: Restriction Enzyme; 5′ cloning site EcoRI (not destroyed); 3′ cloning site BamHI (not destroyed)
  Sequencing primers: 5′ M13 forward; 3′ M13 reverse
Resource information
  A portion of this plasmid was derived from a plasmid made by: Burke, Butcher, and Brow. RNA. (2015)
Terms and licenses: Academic/Nonprofit Terms; Industry Terms: Not Available to Industry
How to cite: pRS314-U6-A34G/A35G/G96C/A97C was a gift from Aaron Hoskins (Addgene plasmid # 81238 ; http://n2t.net/addgene:81238 ; RRID:Addgene_81238)
