>Addgene plasmid #81238 | pRS314-U6-A34G/A35G/G96C/A97C | depositor partial sequence | sequence record 155724 | pRS314-U6-A34G/A35G/G96C/A97C sequence 714 bps
GAGTGAGCTGATACCGCTCGCCGCAGCCGAACGACCGAGCGCAGCGAGTCAGTGAGCGAGGAAGCGGAAG
AGCGCCCAATACGCAAACCGCCTCTCCCCGCGCGTTGGCCGATTCATTAATGCAGCTGGCACGACAGGTT
TCCCGACTGGAAAGCGGGCAGTGAGCGCAACGCAATTAATGTGAGTTAGCTCACTCATTAGGCACCCCAG
GCTTTACACTTTATGCTTCCGGCTCGTATGTTGTGTGGAATTGTGAGCGGATAACAATTTCACACAGGAA
ACAGCTATGACCATGATTACGCCAAGCTCGAAATTAACCCTCACTAAAGGGAACAAAAGCTGGTACCGGG
CCCCCCCTCGAGGTCGACGGTATCGATAAGCTTGATATCGAATTCTTCGGCTACTATAAATAAATGTTTT
TTTCGCAACTATGTGTTCGCGAAGTAACCCTTCGTGGACATTTGGTCGGTTTGAAACAATACAGAGATGA
TCAGCAGTTCCCCTGCATAAGGATGAACCGTTTTACAAACCGATTTATTTCGTTTTTTTTTATCATCGAG
TGAAGTATCGTGACTTGTACATTTGAAGATACCCAGCGTACAGCAGTGTATCTTTATCTTCCTGTATGAT
ATAGATAACTAACATCTCGAATAGAAAATTGTCTCGCGTTCGAACCTAAGCCTTTGCTATCGGATCCACT
AGTTCTAGAGCGGC
