>Addgene plasmid #81238 | pRS314-U6-A34G/A35G/G96C/A97C | addgene partial sequence | sequence record 166117 | TRP1-R 5'-cagcatcggaatctagagca-3'
GTGCTCTGCAAGCCGCAAACTTTCACCAATGGACCAGAACTACCTGTGAAATTAATAACAGACATACTCC
AAGCTGCCTTTGTGTGCTTAATCACGTATACTCACGTGCTCAATAGTCACCAATGCCCTCCCTCTTGGCC
CTCTCCTTTTCTTTTTTCGACCGAATTAATTCTTAATCGGCAAAAAAAGAAAAGCTCCGGATCAAGATTG
TACGTAAGGTGACAAGCTATTTTTCAATAAAGAATATCTTCCACTACTGCCATCTGGCGTCATAACTGCA
AAGTACACATATATTACGATGCTGTTCTATTAAATGCTTCCTATATTATATATATAGTAATGTCGTGATC
TATGGTGCACTCTCAGTACAATCTGCTCTGATGCCGCATAGTTAAGCCAGCCCCGACACCCGCCAACACC
CGCTGACGCGCCCTGACGGGCTTGTCTGCTCCCGGCATCCGCTTACAGACAAGCTGTGACCGTCTCCGGG
AGCTGCATGTGTCAGAGGTTTTCACCGTCATCACCGAAACGCGCGAGACGAAAGGGCCTCGTGATACGCC
TATTTTTATAGGTTAATGTCATGATAATAATGGTTTCTTAGACGGATCGCTTGCCTGTAACTTACACGCG
CCTCGTATCTTTTAATGATGGAATAATTTGGGAATTTACTCTGTGTTTATTTATTTTTATGTTTTGTATT
TGGATTTTAGAAAGTAAATAAAGAAGGTAGAAGAGTTACGGAATGAAGAAAAAAAAATAAACAAAGGTTT
AAAAAATTTCAACAAAAAGCGTACTTTACATATATATTTATTAGACAAGAAAAGCAGATTAAATAGATAT
ACATTCGATTAACGATAAGTAAAATGTAAAATCACAGGATTTTCGTGTGTGGTCTTCTACACAGACAAGA
TGAAACAATTCGGCATTAATACCTGAGAGCAGGAAGAGCAAGATAAAAGGTAGTATTTGTTGGCGATCCC
CCTAGAGTCTTTTACATCTTCGGAAAACAAAAACTATTTTTTCTTTAATTTCTTTTTTTACTTTC
