>Addgene plasmid #81238 | pRS314-U6-A34G/A35G/G96C/A97C | addgene partial sequence | sequence record 166118 | pUC-4 5'-CAGTGAGCGAGGAAGCGGAAGAGCGCCCAA-3'
GCAAACCGCCTCTCCCCGCGCGTTGGCCGATTCATTAATGCAGCTGGCACGACAGGTTTCCCGACTGGAA
AGCGGGCAGTGAGCGCAACGCAATTAATGTGAGTTAGCTCACTCATTAGGCACCCCAGGCTTTACACTTT
ATGCTTCCGGCTCGTATGTTGTGTGGAATTGTGAGCGGATAACAATTTCACACAGGAAACAGCTATGACC
ATGATTACGCCAAGCTCGAAATTAACCCTCACTAAAGGGAACAAAAGCTGGTACCGGGCCCCCCCTCGAG
GTCGACGGTATCGATAAGCTTGATATCGAATTCTTCGGCTACTATAAATAAATGTTTTTTTCGCAACTAT
GTGTTCGCGAAGTAACCCTTCGTGGACATTTGGTCGGTTTGAAACAATACAGAGATGATCAGCAGTTCCC
CTGCATAAGGATGAACCGTTTTACAAACCGATTTATTTCGTTTTTTTTTATCATCGAGTGAAGTATCGTG
ACTTGTACATTTGAAGATACCCAGCGTACAGCAGTGTATCTTTATCTTCCTGTATGATATAGATAACTAA
CATCTCGAATAGAAAATTGTCTCGCGTTCGAACCTAAGCCTTTGCTATCGGATCCACTAGTTCTAGAGCG
GCCGCCACCGCGGTGGAGCTCCAATTCGCCCTATAGTGAGTCGTATTACAATTCACTGGCCGTCGTTTTA
CAACGTCGTGACTGGGAAAACCCTGGCGTTACCCAACTTAATCGCCTTGCAGCACATCCCCCTTTCGCCA
GCTGGCGTAATAGCGAAGAGGCCCGCACCGATCGCCCTTCCCAACAGTTGCGCAGCCTGAATGGCGAATG
G
[124 nt withheld, positions 842-965]
C
[48 nt withheld, positions 967-1014]
